Addgene plasmid #61600: pMPRAlenti1
Purpose: (Empty Backbone) Backbone for lentiviral transduction of Massively Parallel Reporter Assay (MPRA) libraries
Depositing lab: Tarjei Mikkelsen. Depositing organization: Broad Institute.
Backbone
  Vector backbone: pLVX
  Backbone manufacturer: Clontech
  Backbone size (bp): 8658
  Modifications to backbone: Insertion of cat-ccdB cassette flanked by two distinct SfiI restriction sites for directional cloning of pMPRA libraries.
  Vector type: Mammalian Expression, Lentiviral
  Selectable markers: Blasticidin
Growth in bacteria
  Bacterial resistance: Chloramphenicol and Ampicillin, 25 & 100 μg/mL
  Growth temperature: 37°C
  Growth strain: ccdB Survival
  Growth instructions: cat-ccdB cassette also confers chloramphenicol resistance in bacteria
  Copy number: High Copy
Resource information
  A portion of this plasmid was derived from a plasmid made by: cat-ccdB insert was PCR cloned from pLenti obtained from Addgene
Terms and licenses: Academic/Nonprofit Terms; Industry Terms: Not Available to Industry
How to cite: pMPRAlenti1 was a gift from Tarjei Mikkelsen (Addgene plasmid # 61600 ; http://n2t.net/addgene:61600 ; RRID:Addgene_61600)
