[The description below was written by a language model from this plasmid's Addgene catalogue record and pLannotate feature annotations shown in this document.]
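Description:
pMPRAlenti1 is an empty lentiviral backbone of 8,658 bp, derived from the pLVX vector, that is designed to receive Massively Parallel Reporter Assay (MPRA) libraries and deliver them into mammalian cells by transduction. In bacteria it replicates from a high-copy ColE1/pUC-type origin and carries an ampicillin resistance gene. A second marker, chloramphenicol acetyltransferase, sits within the stuffer cassette. Because that cassette also encodes the CcdB gyrase toxin, the uncut plasmid has to be maintained in a ccdB-tolerant strain.

The viral portion contains the usual HIV-1 elements: LTR sequences at each end (both annotated as truncated, with adjacent nef-derived fragments), the Ψ packaging signal with a gag fragment, the Rev response element for nuclear export of the genomic RNA, and the cPPT/CTS. Downstream of the cPPT lies the cat-ccdB cassette, still bordered by the Gateway attR1 and attR2 sites of the plasmid it was amplified from. According to the record, it is flanked by two distinct SfiI sites. These allow directional transfer of pMPRA library inserts, and replacement of the cassette removes ccdB, so standard E. coli strains counterselect against uncut or religated backbone.

After the cloning site, an EF-1α core promoter fragment drives blasticidin S deaminase for selection of transduced cells, followed by a WPRE to enhance transcript stability and expression. No reporter gene or promoter for the library position is annotated in the backbone, so these are presumably supplied by the inserted library fragments. The construct suits MPRA experiments requiring genomic integration or cell types that are difficult to transfect.
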