Features (pLannotate 1.2.2; 27 found; start..end, strand, type, name):
    377..634     +  LTR            5' LTR (truncated): truncated 5' long terminal repeat (LTR) from HIV-1
    681..806     +  misc_feature   HIV-1 Ψ: packaging signal of human immunodeficiency virus type 1
    790..1128    +  CDS            HIV-1 gag (fragment): gag protein from human immunodeficiency virus 1; gag
   1303..1536    +  misc_feature   RRE: The Rev response element (RRE) of HIV-1 allows for Rev-dependent mRNA export from the nucleus to the cytoplasm.
   1913..2013    +  CDS            Rev (fragment): human immunodeficiency virus 1 (HIV-1) Rev protein; rev; enhances nuclear export of unspliced and incompletely spliced viral mRNAs
   2028..2143    +  misc_feature   cPPT/CTS: central polypurine tract and central termination sequence of HIV-1 (lacking the first T)
   2224..2348    +  protein_bind   attR1: mutant version of attR; recombination site for the Gateway® LR reaction LR Clonase™
   2373..2403    +  promoter       lac UV5 promoter: E. coli lac promoter with an "up" mutation
   2428..2456    +  promoter       cat promoter (fragment): promoter of the E. coli cat gene encoding chloramphenicol acetyltransferase
   2457..3116    +  CDS            CmR: chloramphenicol acetyltransferase; cat; confers resistance to chloramphenicol
   3295..3453    +  CDS            ccdA (fragment): CCDA_ECO57 - Also known as H, letA. Experimental evidence at protein level: Swiss-Prot protein existence level 1. Antitoxin component of a type II toxin-antitoxin (TA) system which inhibits the post-segregational killing (PSK) of plasmid-free cells, also referred to as a plasmid addiction system. Binds to and blocks the activity of CcdB; will also remove bound CcdB protein from the CcdB-GyrA complex by forming a CcdA-CcdB complex, a process termed rejuvenation. Functions as a transcriptional corepressor for the ccdAB operon, repression also requires CcdB (By similarity). From Escherichia coli
   3458..3760    +  CDS            ccdB: CCDB_ECOLI - Also known as G, letB, letD. Experimental evidence at protein level: Swiss-Prot protein existence level 1. Toxic component of a type II toxin-antitoxin (TA) system, functioning in plasmid maintainence. Responsible for the post- segregational killing (PSK) of plasmid-free cells, also referred to as a plasmid addiction system. Half-life of over 2 hours. Cell killing by CcdB is accompanied by filamentation, defects in chromosome and plasmid segregation, defects in cell division, formation of anucleate cells, decreased DNA synthesis and plasmid loss. Interferes with the activity of DN
   3804..3928    -  protein_bind   attR2: mutant version of attR; recombination site for the Gateway® LR reaction LR Clonase™
   4019..4208    +  promoter       EF-1α core promoter (fragment): core promoter for human elongation factor EF-1α
   4215..4613    +  CDS            BSD: blasticidin S deaminase; Aspergillus terreus BSD; confers resistance to blasticidin
   4627..5215    +  misc_feature   WPRE: woodchuck hepatitis virus posttranscriptional regulatory element
   5232..5750    +  CDS            nef (fragment): NEF_HV1BR - Experimental evidence at protein level: Swiss-Prot protein existence level 1. Extracellular Nef protein targets CD4(+) T-lymphocytes for apoptosis by interacting with CXCR4 surface receptors (PubMed:14990729). From Human immunodeficiency virus type 1 group M subtype B (isolate BRU/LAI) (HIV-1).
   5798..6055    +  LTR            5' LTR (truncated): truncated 5' long terminal repeat (LTR) from HIV-1
   6207..6223    -  protein_bind   lac operator: The lac repressor binds to the lac operator to inhibit transcription in E. coli. This inhibition can be relieved by adding lactose or isopropyl-β-D-thiogalactopyranoside (IPTG). lac repressor encoded by lacI
   6231..6261    -  promoter       lac promoter: promoter for the E. coli lac operon
   6276..6297    -  protein_bind   CAP binding site: CAP binding activates transcription in the presence of cAMP. E. coli catabolite activator protein
   6310..6402    -  CDS            lacI (fragment): lac repressor; lacI; The lac repressor binds to the lac operator to inhibit transcription in E. coli. This inhibition can be relieved by adding lactose or isopropyl-β-D-thiogalactopyranoside (IPTG).
   6585..7173    -  rep_origin     ori: high-copy-number ColE1/pMB1/pBR322/pUC origin of replication
   7344..8204    -  CDS            AmpR: β-lactamase; bla; confers resistance to ampicillin, carbenicillin, and related antibiotics
   8205..8309    -  promoter       AmpR promoter: bla
   8357..8491    +  polyA_signal   SV40 poly(A) signal: SV40 polyadenylation signal
   8658..329     +  CDS            nef (fragment) (across the origin): NEF_HV1BR - Experimental evidence at protein level: Swiss-Prot protein existence level 1. Extracellular Nef protein targets CD4(+) T-lymphocytes for apoptosis by interacting with CXCR4 surface receptors (PubMed:14990729). From Human immunodeficiency virus type 1 group M subtype B (isolate BRU/LAI) (HIV-1).
>Addgene plasmid #61600 | pMPRAlenti1 | depositor full sequence | sequence record 100392 | pMPRAlenti1 sequence 8658 bps
TGGAAGGGCTAATTCACTCCCAAAGAAGACAAGATATCCTTGATCTGTGGATCTACCACACACAAGGCTA
CTTCCCTGATTAGCAGAACTACACACCAGGGCCAGGGGTCAGATATCCACTGACCTTTGGATGGTGCTAC
AAGCTAGTACCAGTTGAGCCAGATAAGGTAGAAGAGGCCAATAAAGGAGAGAACACCAGCTTGTTACACC
CTGTGAGCCTGCATGGGATGGATGACCCGGAGAGAGAAGTGTTAGAGTGGAGGTTTGACAGCCGCCTAGC
ATTTCATCACGTGGCCCGAGAGCTGCATCCGGAGTACTTCAAGAACTGCTGATATCGAGCTTGCTACAAG
GGACTTTCCGCTGGGGACTTTCCAGGGAGGCGTGGCCTGGGCGGGACTGGGGAGTGGCGAGCCCTCAGAT
CCTGCATATAAGCAGCTGCTTTTTGCCTGTACTGGGTCTCTCTGGTTAGACCAGATCTGAGCCTGGGAGC
TCTCTGGCTAACTAGGGAACCCACTGCTTAAGCCTCAATAAAGCTTGCCTTGAGTGCTTCAAGTAGTGTG
TGCCCGTCTGTTGTGTGACTCTGGTAACTAGAGATCCCTCAGACCCTTTTAGTCAGTGTGGAAAATCTCT
AGCAGTGGCGCCCGAACAGGGACTTGAAAGCGAAAGGGAAACCAGAGGAGCTCTCTCGACGCAGGACTCG
GCTTGCTGAAGCGCGCACGGCAAGAGGCGAGGGGCGGCGACTGGTGAGTACGCCAAAAATTTTGACTAGC
GGAGGCTAGAAGGAGAGAGATGGGTGCGAGAGCGTCAGTATTAAGCGGGGGAGAATTAGATCGCGATGGG
AAAAAATTCGGTTAAGGCCAGGGGGAAAGAAAAAATATAAATTAAAACATATAGTATGGGCAAGCAGGGA
GCTAGAACGATTCGCAGTTAATCCTGGCCTGTTAGAAACATCAGAAGGCTGTAGACAAATACTGGGACAG
CTACAACCATCCCTTCAGACAGGATCAGAAGAACTTAGATCATTATATAATACAGTAGCAACCCTCTATT
GTGTGCATCAAAGGATAGAGATAAAAGACACCAAGGAAGCTTTAGACAAGATAGAGGAAGAGCAAAACAA
AAGTAAGACCACCGCACAGCAAGCGGCCGGCCGCTGATCTTCAGACCTGGAGGAGGAGATATGAGGGACA
ATTGGAGAAGTGAATTATATAAATATAAAGTAGTAAAAATTGAACCATTAGGAGTAGCACCCACCAAGGC
AAAGAGAAGAGTGGTGCAGAGAGAAAAAAGAGCAGTGGGAATAGGAGCTTTGTTCCTTGGGTTCTTGGGA
GCAGCAGGAAGCACTATGGGCGCAGCGTCAATGACGCTGACGGTACAGGCCAGACAATTATTGTCTGGTA
TAGTGCAGCAGCAGAACAATTTGCTGAGGGCTATTGAGGCGCAACAGCATCTGTTGCAACTCACAGTCTG
GGGCATCAAGCAGCTCCAGGCAAGAATCCTGGCTGTGGAAAGATACCTAAAGGATCAACAGCTCCTGGGG
ATTTGGGGTTGCTCTGGAAAACTCATTTGCACCACTGCTGTGCCTTGGAATGCTAGTTGGAGTAATAAAT
CTCTGGAACAGATTTGGAATCACACGACCTGGATGGAGTGGGACAGAGAAATTAACAATTACACAAGCTT
AATACACTCCTTAATTGAAGAATCGCAAAACCAGCAAGAAAAGAATGAACAAGAATTATTGGAATTAGAT
AAATGGGCAAGTTTGTGGAATTGGTTTAACATAACAAATTGGCTGTGGTATATAAAATTATTCATAATGA
TAGTAGGAGGCTTGGTAGGTTTAAGAATAGTTTTTGCTGTACTTTCTATAGTGAATAGAGTTAGGCAGGG
ATATTCACCATTATCGTTTCAGACCCACCTCCCAACCCCGAGGGGACCCGACAGGCCCGAAGGAATAGAA
GAAGAAGGTGGAGAGAGAGACAGAGACAGATCCATTCGATTAGTGAACGGATCTCGACGGTATCGCCTTT
AAAAGAAAAGGGGGGATTGGGGGGTACAGTGCAGGGGAAAGAATAGTAGACATAATAGCAACAGACATAC
AAACTAAAGAATTACAAAAACAAATTACAAAAATTCAAAATTTTCGGGTTTATTACAGGGACAGCAGAGA
TCCAGTTTATCGATGGCCTAACTGGCCAGTGTGGTGGAATTCTGCAGATATCAACAAGTTTGTACAAAAA
AGCTGAACGAGAAACGTAAAATGATATAAATATCAATATATTAAATTAGATTTTGCATAAAAAACAGACT
ACATAATACTGTAAAACACAACATATCCAGTCACTATGGCGGCCGCATTAGGCACCCCAGGCTTTACACT
TTATGCTTCCGGCTCGTATAATGTGTGGATTTTGAGTTAGGATCCGGCGAGATTTTCAGGAGCTAAGGAA
GCTAAAATGGAGAAAAAAATCACTGGATATACCACCGTTGATATATCCCAATGGCATCGTAAAGAACATT
TTGAGGCATTTCAGTCAGTTGCTCAATGTACCTATAACCAGACCGTTCAGCTGGATATTACGGCCTTTTT
AAAGACCGTAAAGAAAAATAAGCACAAGTTTTATCCGGCCTTTATTCACATTCTTGCCCGCCTGATGAAT
GCTCATCCGGAATTCCGTATGGCAATGAAAGACGGTGAGCTGGTGATATGGGATAGTGTTCACCCTTGTT
ACACCGTTTTCCATGAGCAAACTGAAACGTTTTCATCGCTCTGGAGTGAATACCACGACGATTTCCGGCA
GTTTCTACACATATATTCGCAAGATGTGGCGTGTTACGGTGAAAACCTGGCCTATTTCCCTAAAGGGTTT
ATTGAGAATATGTTTTTCGTCTCAGCCAATCCCTGGGTGAGTTTCACCAGTTTTGATTTAAACGTGGCCA
ATATGGACAACTTCTTCGCCCCCGTTTTCACCATGGGCAAATATTATACGCAAGGCGACAAGGTGCTGAT
GCCGCTGGCGATTCAGGTTCATCATGCCGTCTGTGATGGCTTCCATGTCGGCAGAATGCTTAATGAATTA
CAACAGTACTGCGATGAGTGGCAGGGCGGGGCGTAAAGATCTGGATCCGGCTTACTAAAAGCCAGATAAC
AGTATGCGTATTTGCGCGCTGATTTTTGCGGTATAAGAATATATACTGATATGTATACCCGAAGTATGTC
AAAAAGAGGTGTGCTATGAAGCAGCGTATTACAGTGACAGTTGACAGCGACAGCTATCAGTTGCTCAAGG
CATATATGATGTCAATATCTCCGGTCTGGTAAGCACAACCATGCAGAATGAAGCCCGTCGTCTGCGTGCC
GAACGCTGGAAAGCGGAAAATCAGGAAGGGATGGCTGAGGTCGCCCGGTTTATTGAAATGAACGGCTCTT
TTGCTGACGAGAACAGGGACTGGTGAAATGCAGTTTAAGGTTTACACCTATAAAAGAGAGAGCCGTTATC
GTCTGTTTGTGGATGTACAGAGTGATATTATTGACACGCCCGGGCGACGGATGGTGATCCCCCTGGCCAG
TGCACGTCTGCTGTCAGATAAAGTCTCCCGTGAACTTTACCCGGTGGTGCATATCGGGGATGAAAGCTGG
CGCATGATGACCACCGATATGGCCAGTGTGCCGGTCTCCGTTATCGGGGAAGAAGTGGCTGATCTCAGCC
ACCGCGAAAATGACATCAAAAACGCCATTAACCTGATGTTCTGGGGAATATAAATGTCAGGCTCCGTTAT
ACACAGCCAGTCTGCAGGTCGACCATAGTGACTGGATATGTTGTGTTTTACAGTATTATGTAGTCTGTTT
TTTATGCAAAATCTAATTTAATATATTGATATTTATATCATTTTACGTTTCTCGTTCAGCTTTCTTGTAC
AAAGTGGTTGGCCTCGGCGGCCAAGCTAGTCGGGGCGGCCGGCCGCTTCGAGCAGACATTAATTAAAAGG
ATCTGCGATCGCTCCGGTGCCCGTCAGTGGGCAGAGCGCACATCGCCCACAGTCCCCGAGAAGTTGGGGG
GAGGGGTCGGCAATTGAACCGGTGCCTAGAGAAGGTGGCGCGGGGTAAACTGGGAAAGTGATGTCGTGTA
CTGGCTCCGCCTTTTTCCCGAGGGTGGGGGAGAACCGTATATAAGTGCAGTAGTCGCCGTGAACGTTCTT
TTTCGCAAGTTAACATGGCCAAGCCTTTGTCTCAAGAAGAATCCACCCTCATTGAAAGAGCAACGGCTAC
AATCAACAGCATCCCCATCTCTGAAGACTACAGCGTCGCCAGCGCAGCTCTCTCTAGCGACGGCCGCATC
TTCACTGGTGTCAATGTATATCATTTTACTGGGGGACCTTGTGCAGAACTCGTGGTGCTGGGCACTGCTG
CTGCTGCGGCAGCTGGCAACCTGACTTGTATCGTCGCGATCGGAAATGAGAACAGGGGCATCTTGAGCCC
CTGCGGACGGTGCCGACAGGTGCTTCTCGATCTGCATCCTGGGATCAAAGCCATAGTGAAGGACAGTGAT
GGACAGCCGACGGCAGTTGGGATTCGTGAATTGCTGCCCTCTGGTTATGTGTGGGAGGGCTAAACGCGTC
TGGAACAATCAACCTCTGGATTACAAAATTTGTGAAAGATTGACTGGTATTCTTAACTATGTTGCTCCTT
TTACGCTATGTGGATACGCTGCTTTAATGCCTTTGTATCATGCTATTGCTTCCCGTATGGCTTTCATTTT
CTCCTCCTTGTATAAATCCTGGTTGCTGTCTCTTTATGAGGAGTTGTGGCCCGTTGTCAGGCAACGTGGC
GTGGTGTGCACTGTGTTTGCTGACGCAACCCCCACTGGTTGGGGCATTGCCACCACCTGTCAGCTCCTTT
CCGGGACTTTCGCTTTCCCCCTCCCTATTGCCACGGCGGAACTCATCGCCGCCTGCCTTGCCCGCTGCTG
GACAGGGGCTCGGCTGTTGGGCACTGACAATTCCGTGGTGTTGTCGGGGAAGCTGACGTCCTTTCCATGG
CTGCTCGCCTGTGTTGCCACCTGGATTCTGCGCGGGACGTCCTTCTGCTACGTCCCTTCGGCCCTCAATC
CAGCGGACCTTCCTTCCCGCGGCCTGCTGCCGGCTCTGCGGCCTCTTCCGCGTCTTCGCCTTCGCCCTCA
GACGAGTCGGATCTCCCTTTGGGCCGCCTCCCCGCCTGGAATTAATTCTGCAGTCGAGACCTAGAAAAAC
ATGGAGCAATCACAAGTAGCAATACAGCAGCTACCAATGCTGATTGTGCCTGGCTAGAAGCACAAGAGGA
GGAGGAGGTGGGTTTTCCAGTCACACCTCAGGTACCTTTAAGACCAATGACTTACAAGGCAGCTGTAGAT
CTTAGCCACTTTTTAAAAGAAAAGAGGGGACTGGAAGGGCTAATTCACTCCCAACGAAGACAAGATATCC
TTGATCTGTGGATCTACCACACACAAGGCTACTTCCCTGATTAGCAGAACTACACACCAGGGCCAGGGGT
CAGATATCCACTGACCTTTGGATGGTGCTACAAGCTAGTACCAGTTGAGCCAGATAAGGTAGAAGAGGCC
AATAAAGGAGAGAACACCAGCTTGTTACACCCTGTGAGCCTGCATGGGATGGATGACCCGGAGAGAGAAG
TGTTAGAGTGGAGGTTTGACAGCCGCCTAGCATTTCATCACGTGGCCCGAGAGCTGCATCCGGAGTACTT
CAAGAACTGCTGATATCGAGCTTGCTACAAGGGACTTTCCGCTGGGGACTTTCCAGGGAGGCGTGGCCTG
GGCGGGACTGGGGAGTGGCGAGCCCTCAGATCCTGCATATAAGCAGCTGCTTTTTGCCTGTACTGGGTCT
CTCTGGTTAGACCAGATCTGAGCCTGGGAGCTCTCTGGCTAACTAGGGAACCCACTGCTTAAGCCTCAAT
AAAGCTTGCCTTGAGTGCTTCAAGTAGTGTGTGCCCGTCTGTTGTGTGACTCTGGTAACTAGAGATCCCT
CAGACCCTTTTAGTCAGTGTGGAAAATCTCTAGCAGTAGTAGTTCATGTCATCTTATTATTCAGTATTTA
TAACTTGCAAAGAAATGAATATCAGAGAGTGAGAGGCCTTGACATTGCTAGCGTTTACCGTCGACCTCTA
GCTAGAGCTTGGCGTAATCATGGTCATAGCTGTTTCCTGTGTGAAATTGTTATCCGCTCACAATTCCACA
CAACATACGAGCCGGAAGCATAAAGTGTAAAGCCTGGGGTGCCTAATGAGTGAGCTAACTCACATTAATT
GCGTTGCGCTCACTGCCCGCTTTCCAGTCGGGAAACCTGTCGTGCCAGCTGCATTAATGAATCGGCCAAC
GCGCGGGGAGAGGCGGTTTGCGTATTGGGCGCTCTTCCGCTTCCTCGCTCACTGACTCGCTGCGCTCGGT
CGTTCGGCTGCGGCGAGCGGTATCAGCTCACTCAAAGGCGGTAATACGGTTATCCACAGAATCAGGGGAT
AACGCAGGAAAGAACATGTGAGCAAAAGGCCAGCAAAAGGCCAGGAACCGTAAAAAGGCCGCGTTGCTGG
CGTTTTTCCATAGGCTCCGCCCCCCTGACGAGCATCACAAAAATCGACGCTCAAGTCAGAGGTGGCGAAA
CCCGACAGGACTATAAAGATACCAGGCGTTTCCCCCTGGAAGCTCCCTCGTGCGCTCTCCTGTTCCGACC
CTGCCGCTTACCGGATACCTGTCCGCCTTTCTCCCTTCGGGAAGCGTGGCGCTTTCTCATAGCTCACGCT
GTAGGTATCTCAGTTCGGTGTAGGTCGTTCGCTCCAAGCTGGGCTGTGTGCACGAACCCCCCGTTCAGCC
CGACCGCTGCGCCTTATCCGGTAACTATCGTCTTGAGTCCAACCCGGTAAGACACGACTTATCGCCACTG
GCAGCAGCCACTGGTAACAGGATTAGCAGAGCGAGGTATGTAGGCGGTGCTACAGAGTTCTTGAAGTGGT
GGCCTAACTACGGCTACACTAGAAGAACAGTATTTGGTATCTGCGCTCTGCTGAAGCCAGTTACCTTCGG
AAAAAGAGTTGGTAGCTCTTGATCCGGCAAACAAACCACCGCTGGTAGCGGTGGTTTTTTTGTTTGCAAG
CAGCAGATTACGCGCAGAAAAAAAGGATCTCAAGAAGATCCTTTGATCTTTTCTACGGGGTCTGACGCTC
AGTGGAACGAAAACTCACGTTAAGGGATTTTGGTCATGAGATTATCAAAAAGGATCTTCACCTAGATCCT
TTTAAATTAAAAATGAAGTTTTAAATCAATCTAAAGTATATATGAGTAAACTTGGTCTGACAGTTACCAA
TGCTTAATCAGTGAGGCACCTATCTCAGCGATCTGTCTATTTCGTTCATCCATAGTTGCCTGACTCCCCG
TCGTGTAGATAACTACGATACGGGAGGGCTTACCATCTGGCCCCAGTGCTGCAATGATACCGCGAGACCC
ACGCTCACCGGCTCCAGATTTATCAGCAATAAACCAGCCAGCCGGAAGGGCCGAGCGCAGAAGTGGTCCT
GCAACTTTATCCGCCTCCATCCAGTCTATTAATTGTTGCCGGGAAGCTAGAGTAAGTAGTTCGCCAGTTA
ATAGTTTGCGCAACGTTGTTGCCATTGCTACAGGCATCGTGGTGTCACGCTCGTCGTTTGGTATGGCTTC
ATTCAGCTCCGGTTCCCAACGATCAAGGCGAGTTACATGATCCCCCATGTTGTGCAAAAAAGCGGTTAGC
TCCTTCGGTCCTCCGATCGTTGTCAGAAGTAAGTTGGCCGCAGTGTTATCACTCATGGTTATGGCAGCAC
TGCATAATTCTCTTACTGTCATGCCATCCGTAAGATGCTTTTCTGTGACTGGTGAGTACTCAACCAAGTC
ATTCTGAGAATAGTGTATGCGGCGACCGAGTTGCTCTTGCCCGGCGTCAATACGGGATAATACCGCGCCA
CATAGCAGAACTTTAAAAGTGCTCATCATTGGAAAACGTTCTTCGGGGCGAAAACTCTCAAGGATCTTAC
CGCTGTTGAGATCCAGTTCGATGTAACCCACTCGTGCACCCAACTGATCTTCAGCATCTTTTACTTTCAC
CAGCGTTTCTGGGTGAGCAAAAACAGGAAGGCAAAATGCCGCAAAAAAGGGAATAAGGGCGACACGGAAA
TGTTGAATACTCATACTCTTCCTTTTTCAATATTATTGAAGCATTTATCAGGGTTATTGTCTCATGAGCG
GATACATATTTGAATGTATTTAGAAAAATAAACAAATAGGGGTTCCGCGCACATTTCCCCGAAAAGTGCC
ACCTGACGTCGACGGATCGGGAGATCAACTTGTTTATTGCAGCTTATAATGGTTACAAATAAAGCAATAG
CATCACAAATTTCACAAATAAAGCATTTTTTTCACTGCATTCTAGTTGTGGTTTGTCCAAACTCATCAAT
GTATCTTATCATGTCTGGATCAACTGGATAACTCAAGCTAACCAAAATCATCCCAAACTTCCCACCCCAT
ACCCTATTACCACTGCCAATTACCTGTGGTTTCATTTACTCTAAACCTGTGATTCCTCTGAATTATTTTC
ATTTTAAAGAAATTGTATTTGTTAAATATGTACTACAAACTTAGTAGT
