>Addgene plasmid #61600 | pMPRAlenti1 | addgene partial sequence | sequence record 101475 | FUGW-Fwd 5'-ATTACAGGGACAGCAGAGATCC-3'
ATTCTGCAGATATCAACAAGTTTGTACAAAAAAGCTGAACGAGAAACGTAAAATGATATAAATATCAATA
TATTAAATTAGATTTTGCATAAAAAACAGACTACATAATACTGTAAAACACAACATATCCAGTCACTATG
GCGGCCGCATTAGGCACCCCAGGCTTTACACTTTATGCTTCCGGCTCGTATAATGTGTGGATTTTGAGTT
AGGATCCGGCGAGATTTTCAGGAGCTAAGGAAGCTAAAATGGAGAAAAAAATCACTGGATATACCACCGT
TGATATATCCCAATGGCATCGTAAAGAACATTTTGAGGCATTTCAGTCAGTTGCTCAATGTACCTATAAC
CAGACCGTTCAGCTGGATATTACGGCCTTTTTAAAGACCGTAAAGAAAAATAAGCACAAGTTTTATCCGG
CCTTTATTCACATTCTTGCCCGCCTGATGAATGCTCATCCGGAATTCCGTATGGCAATGAAAGACGGTGA
GCTGGTGATATGGGATAGTGTTCACCCTTGTTACACCGTTTTCCATGAGCAAACTGAAACGTTTTCATCG
CTCTGGAGTGAATACCACGACGATTTCCGGCAGTTTCTACACATATATTCGCAAGATGTGGCGTGTTACG
GTGAAAACCTGGCCTATTTCCCTAAAGGGTTTATTGAGAATATGTTTTTCGTCTCAGCCAATCCCTGGGT
GAGTTTCACCAGTTTTGATTTAAACGTGGCCAATATGGACAACTTCTTCGCCCCCGTTTTCACCATGGGC
AAATATTATACGCAAGGCGACAAGGTGCTGATGCCGCTGGCGATTCAGGTTCATCATGCCGTCTGTGATG
GCTTCCATGTCGGCAGAATGCTTAATGAATTACAACAGTACTGCGATGAGTGGCA
