>Addgene plasmid #61600 | pMPRAlenti1 | addgene partial sequence | sequence record 101490 | blast-R 5'-gctctttcaatgagggtgga-3'
AAGAACGTTCACGGCGACTACTGCACTTATATACGGTTCTCCCCCACCCTCGGGAAAAAGGCGGAGCCAG
TACACGACATCACTTTCCCAGTTTACCCCGCGCCACCTTCTCTAGGCACCGGTTCAATTGCCGACCCCTC
CCCCCAACTTCTCGGGGACTGTGGGCGATGTGCGCTCTGCCCACTGACGGGCACCGGAGCGATCGCAGAT
CCTTTTAATTAATGTCTGCTCGAAGCGGCCGGCCGCCCCGACTAGCTTGGCCGCCGAGGCCAACCACTTT
GTACAAGAAAGCTGAACGAGAAACGTAAAATGATATAAATATCAATATATTAAATTAGATTTTGCATAAA
AAACAGACTACATAATACTGTAAAACACAACATATCCAGTCACTATGGTCGACCTGCAGACTGGCTGTGT
ATAACGGAGCCTGACATTTATATTCCCCAGAACATCAGGTTAATGGCGTTTTTGATGTCATTTTCGCGGT
GGCTGAGATCAGCCACTTCTTCCCCGATAACGGAGACCGGCACACTGGCCATATCGGTGGTCATCATGCG
CCAGCTTTCATCCCCGATATGCACCACCGGGTAAAGTTCACGGGAGACTTTATCTGACAGCAGACGTGCA
CTGGCCAGGGGGATCACCATCCGTCGCCCGGGCGTGTCAATAATATCACTCTGTACATCCACAAACAGAC
GATAACGGCTCTCTCTTTTATAGGTGTAAACCTTAAACTGCATTTCACCAGTCCCTGTTCTCGTCAGCAA
AAGAGCCGTTCATTTCAATAAACCGGGCGACCTCAGCCATCCCTTCCTGATTTTCCGCTTTCCAGCGTTC
GGCACGCAGACGACGGGCTTCATTCTGCATGGTTGTGCTTACCAGACCGGAGATATTGACATCATATATG
CCTTGAGCAACTGATAGCTGTCGCTGTCAACTGTCACTGTAATACGCTGCTTCATAGCACACCTC
